Addgene plasmid #126130: pBbB15a-GFP
Purpose: Constitutive expression vector for Escherichia coli. BglBrick compatible.
Depositing lab: Nigel Scrutton. Depositing organization: University of Manchester. Publication: SelProm: A Queryable and Predictive Expression Vector Selection Tool for Escherichia coli. Jervis AJ, Carbonell P, Taylor S, Sung R, Dunstan MS, Robinson CJ, Breitling R, Takano E, Scrutton NS. ACS Synth Biol. 2019 Mar 18. doi: 10.1021/acssynbio.8b00399. PubMed 30870592.
Backbone
  Vector backbone: pBb
  Backbone size w/o insert (bp): 2663
  Vector type: Bacterial Expression, Synthetic Biology
Growth in bacteria
  Bacterial resistance: Ampicillin, 100 μg/mL
  Growth temperature: 37°C
  Growth strain: DH5alpha
  Copy number: High Copy
Gene/Insert
  Gene/Insert name: GFPuv
  Species: Synthetic
  Insert size (bp): 717
  Promoter: J23100
  Cloning method: Unknown
  Sequencing primers: 5′ GTTATTGTCTCATGAGCGGATAC
Terms and licenses: Academic/Nonprofit Terms; Industry Terms: Not Available to Industry
Depositor comments: Cloning method was In-Fusion.
How to cite: pBbB15a-GFP was a gift from Nigel Scrutton (Addgene plasmid # 126130 ; http://n2t.net/addgene:126130 ; RRID:Addgene_126130)
