[The description below was written by a language model from this plasmid's Addgene catalogue record and pLannotate feature annotations shown in this document.]
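Description:
pBbB15a-GFP is a small (about 3.4 kb) bacterial expression plasmid from the BglBrick-compatible pBb vector family, designed for constitutive gene expression in Escherichia coli and used in synthetic biology. It replicates through the pBBR1 system: the feature table shows the pBBR1 oriV together with the pBBR1 Rep gene, whose protein product the origin requires. These elements derive from a broad-host-range Bordetella bronchiseptica plasmid, although the record describes use only in E. coli and lists the plasmid as high copy. Selection is by ampicillin, through a β-lactamase (AmpR) gene driven by its native bla promoter. A lambda t0 terminator lies between the resistance cassette and the replication region.

The payload is a 717 bp synthetic GFPuv coding sequence, which the automated annotation matches to an Aequorea victoria-derived GFP variant. According to the catalogue entry it is expressed from the constitutive Anderson-series promoter J23100. The annotation software labels the short promoter region as a fragment of the closely related J23119, probably because members of this promoter family share most of their sequence, so the depositor's assignment is the more specific one. No repressor or inducer-responsive element is annotated, in keeping with constitutive expression. Downstream of GFP, tandem rrnB T1 and T7Te terminators stop transcription and insulate the cassette from the rest of the backbone.

The plasmid belongs to a set of vectors characterised to compare and predict expression levels across promoter and origin combinations in E. coli, with GFP fluorescence as the readout. BglBrick compatibility should allow the reporter to be exchanged for a gene of interest by standardised restriction-based assembly. The depositor notes that this construct itself was built by In-Fusion cloning.
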