Features (pLannotate 1.2.2; 9 found; start..end, strand, type, name):
      7..31      +  promoter       J23119(SpeI) promoter (fragment): bacterial promoter (Registry of Standard Biological Parts BBa J23119) modified to end with an SpeI site
     87..800     +  CDS            &alpha;GFP: &alpha;GFP is a basic (constitutively fluorescent) long stokes shift fluorescent protein published in 1996, derived from Aequorea victoria.
    836..907     +  terminator     rrnB T1 terminator: transcription terminator T1 from the E. coli rrnB gene
    923..950     +  terminator     T7Te terminator: phage T7 early transcription terminator
   1017..1679    -  CDS            pBBR1 Rep: replication protein for the broad-host-range plasmid pBBR1 from Bordetella bronchiseptica
   1680..2253    -  rep_origin     pBBR1 oriV (fragment): replication origin of the broad-host-range plasmid pBBR1 from Bordetella bronchiseptica; requires the pBBR1 Rep protein for replication
   2266..2360    -  terminator     lambda t0 terminator: transcription terminator from phage lambda
   2390..3250    -  CDS            AmpR: β-lactamase; bla; confers resistance to ampicillin, carbenicillin, and related antibiotics
   3251..3355    -  promoter       AmpR promoter: bla
>Addgene plasmid #126130 | pBbB15a-GFP | addgene full sequence | sequence record 247070 | Addgene NGS Result
GACGTCTTGACGGCTAGCTCAGTCCTAGGTACAGTGCTAGCAGGTTTAATCGAATTCAAAAGATCTTTTA
AGAAGGAGATATACATATGAGTAAAGGAGAAGAACTTTTCACTGGAGTTGTCCCAATTCTTGTTGAATTA
GATGGTGATGTTAATGGGCACAAATTTTCTGTCAGTGGAGAGGGTGAAGGTGATGCAACATACGGAAAAC
TTACCCTTAAATTTATTTGCACTACTGGAAAACTACCTGTTCCGTGGCCAACACTTGTCACTACTTTCTC
TTATGGTGTTCAATGCTTTTCCCGTTATCCGGATCACATGAAACGGCATGACTTTTTCAAGAGTGCCATG
CCCGAAGGTTATGTACAGGAACGCACTATATCTTTCAAAGATGACGGGAACTACAAGACGCGTGCTGAAG
TCAAGTTTGAAGGTGATACCCTTGTTAATCGTATCGAGTTAAAAGGTATTGATTTTAAAGAAGATGGAAA
CATTCTCGGACACAAACTGGAGTACAACTATAACTCACACAATGTATACATCACGGCAGACAAACAAAAG
AATGGAATCAAAGCTAACTTCAAAATTCGCCACAACATTGAAGATGGCTCCGTTCAACTAGCAGACCATT
ATCAACAAAATACTCCAATTGGCGATGGCCCTGTCCTTTTACCAGACAACCATTACCTGTCCACACAATC
TGCCCTTTCGAAAGATCCCAACGAAAAGCGTGACCACATGGTCCTTCTTGAGTTTGTAACTGCTGCTGGG
ATTACACATGGCATGGATGAGCTCTACAAATAAGGATCCAAACTCGAGTAAGGATCTCCAGGCATCAAAT
AAAACGAAAGGCTCAGTCGAAAGACTGGGCCTTTCGTTTTATCTGTTGTTTGTCGGTGAACGCTCTCTAC
TAGAGTCACACTGGCTCACCTTCGGGTGGGCCTTTCTGCGTTTATACCTAGGCTACAGCCGATAGTCTGG
AACAGCGCACTTACGGGTTGCTGCGCAACCCAAGTGCTACCGGCGCGGCAGCGTGACCCGTGTCGGCGGC
TCCAACGGCTCGCCATCGTCCAGAAAACACGGCTCATCGGGCATCGGCAGGCGCTGCTGCCCGCGCCGTT
CCCATTCCTCCGTTTCGGTCAAGGCTGGCAGGTCTGGTTCCATGCCCGGAATGCCGGGCTGGCTGGGCGG
CTCCTCGCCGGGGCCGGTCGGTAGTTGCTGCTCGCCCGGATACAGGGTCGGGATGCGGCGCAGGTCGCCA
TGCCCCAACAGCGATTCGTCCTGGTCGTCGTGATCAACCACCACGGCGGCACTGAACACCGACAGGCGCA
ACTGGTCGCGGGGCTGGCCCCACGCCACGCGGTCATTGACCACGTAGGCCAACACGGTGCCGGGGCCGTT
GAGCTTCACGACGGAGATCCAGCGCTCGGCCACCAAGTCCTTGACTGCGTATTGGACCGTCCGCAAAGAA
CGTCCGATGAGCTTGGAAAGTGTCTTCTGGCTGACCACCACGGCGTTCTGGTGGCCCATCTGCGCCACGA
GGTGATGCAGCAGCATTGCCGCCGTGGGTTTCCTCGCAATAAGCCCGGCCCACGCCTCATGCGCTTTGCG
TTCCGTTTGCACCCAGTGACCGGGCTTGTTCTTGGCTTGAATGCCGATTTCTCTGGACTGCGTGGCCATG
CTTATCTCCATGCGGTAGGGGTGCCGCACGGTTGCGGCACCATGCGCAATCAGCTGCAACTTTTCGGCAG
CGCGACAACAATTATGCGTTGCGTAAAAGTGGCAGTCAATTACAGATTTTCTTTAACCTACGCAATGAGC
TATTGCGGGGGGTGCCGCAATGAGCTGTTGCGTACCCCCCTTTTTTAAGTTGTTGATTTTTAAGTCTTTC
GCATTTCGCCCTATATCTAGTTCTTTGGTGCCCAAAGAAGGGCACCCCTGCGGGGTTCCCCCACGCCTTC
GGCGCGGCTCCCCCTCCGGCAAAAAGTGGCCCCTCCGGGGCTTGTTGATCGACTGCGCGGCCTTCGGCCT
TGCCCAAGGTGGCGCTGCCCCCTTGGAACCCCCGCACTCGCCGCCGTGAGGCTCGGGGGGCAGGCGGGCG
GGCTTCGCCCTTCGACTGCCCCCACTCGCATAGGCTTGGGTCGTTCCAGGCGCGTCAAGGCCAAGCCGCT
GCGCGGTCGCTGCGCGAGCCTTGACCCGCCTTCCACTTGGTGTCCAACCGGCAAGCGAAGCGCGCAGGCC
GCAGGCCGGAGGCACTAGTGCTTGGATTCTCACCAATAAAAAACGCCCGGCGGCAACCGAGCGTTCTGAA
CAAATCCAGATGGAGTTCTGAGGTCATTACTGGATCTATCAACAGGAGTCCAAGCGAGCTCGTAAACTTG
GTCTGACAGTTACCAATGCTTAATCAGTGAGGCACCTATCTCAGCGATCTGTCTATTTCGTTCATCCATA
GTTGCCTGACTCCCCGTCGTGTAGATAACTACGATACGGGAGGGCTTACCATCTGGCCCCAGTGCTGCAA
TGATACCGCGAGACCCACGCTCACCGGCTCCAGATTTATCAGCAATAAACCAGCCAGCCGGAAGGGCCGA
GCGCAGAAGTGGTCCTGCAACTTTATCCGCCTCCATCCAGTCTATTAATTGTTGCCGGGAAGCTAGAGTA
AGTAGTTCGCCAGTTAATAGTTTGCGCAACGTTGTTGCCATTGCTACAGGCATCGTGGTGTCACGCTCGT
CGTTTGGTATGGCTTCATTCAGCTCCGGTTCCCAACGATCAAGGCGAGTTACATGATCCCCCATGTTGTG
CAAAAAAGCGGTTAGCTCCTTCGGTCCTCCGATCGTTGTCAGAAGTAAGTTGGCCGCAGTGTTATCACTC
ATGGTTATGGCAGCACTGCATAATTCTCTTACTGTCATGCCATCCGTAAGATGCTTTTCTGTGACTGGTG
AGTACTCAACCAAGTCATTCTGAGAATAGTGTATGCGGCGACCGAGTTGCTCTTGCCCGGCGTCAATACG
GGATAATACCGCGCCACATAGCAGAACTTTAAAAGTGCTCATCATTGGAAAACGTTCTTCGGGGCGAAAA
CTCTCAAGGATCTTACCGCTGTTGAGATCCAGTTCGATGTAACCCACTCGTGCACCCAACTGATCTTCAG
CATCTTTTACTTTCACCAGCGTTTCTGGGTGAGCAAAAACAGGAAGGCAAAATGCCGCAAAAAAGGGAAT
AAGGGCGACACGGAAATGTTGAATACTCATACTCTTCCTTTTTCAATATTATTGAAGCATTTATCAGGGT
TATTGTCTCATGAGCGGATACATATTTGAATGTATTTAGAAAAATAAACAAATAGGGGTTCCGCGCACAT
TTCCCCGAAAAGTGCCACCT
